Addgene plasmid #225954: pLV-SFFV-LNPK-WPRE-UbC-mCherry
Purpose: Lentiviral vector plasmid expressing human lunapark (LNPK) under the spleen focus-forming virus (SFFV) promoter and mCherry under the Ubiquitin C (UbC) promoter
Depositing lab: Richard Eva & Bart Nieuwenhuis & Evan Reid. Depositing organization: University of Cambridge.
Backbone
  Vector backbone: pLV-SFFV-MCS-WPRE-UbC-Emerald (Addgene #211796)
  Backbone manufacturer: Bart Nieuwenhuis
  Vector type: Mammalian Expression, Lentiviral
Growth in bacteria
  Bacterial resistance: Ampicillin, 100 μg/mL
  Growth temperature: 37°C
  Growth strain: NEB Stable
  Copy number: High Copy
Gene/Insert 1
  Gene/Insert name: LNPK (alt name: Lunapark)
  Species: H. sapiens (human)
  Insert size (bp): 1485
  Entrez Gene: LNPK (a.k.a. KIAA1715, LNP, LNP1, NEDEHCC, Ul, ulnaless)
  Promoter: SFFV
  Cloning method: Unknown
  Sequencing primers: 5′ n/a
Gene/Insert 2
  Gene/Insert name: mCherry
  Species: A. marginale
  Insert size (bp): 711
  Promoter: UbC
  Cloning method: Unknown
  Sequencing primers: 5′ n/a
Resource information
  A portion of this plasmid was derived from a plasmid made by: VectorBuilder
Terms and licenses: Academic/Nonprofit Terms; Industry Terms: Not Available to Industry
How to cite: pLV-SFFV-LNPK-WPRE-UbC-mCherry was a gift from Richard Eva & Bart Nieuwenhuis & Evan Reid (Addgene plasmid # 225954 ; http://n2t.net/addgene:225954 ; RRID:Addgene_225954)
