[The description below was written by a language model from this plasmid's Addgene catalogue record and pLannotate feature annotations shown in this document.]
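Description:
pLV-SFFV-LNPK-WPRE-UbC-mCherry is a 12.3 kb HIV-1-based lentiviral transfer plasmid for mammalian expression, built on the pLV-SFFV-MCS-WPRE-UbC-Emerald backbone with the green reporter replaced by mCherry. In bacteria it is maintained through a high-copy ColE1/pUC-type origin and selected with ampicillin via the bla gene. The plasmid backbone outside the viral region also carries remnants of older vectors: fragments of TcR, rop and bom, and an SV40 promoter–gpt–SV40 small t intron/poly(A) cassette in which gpt is annotated only as fragments. None of these is described as functional in the record.

The packaged region runs from a 5' LTR to a self-inactivating ΔU3 3' LTR. The 5' LTR is annotated as a truncated element preceded, across the plasmid's circular junction, by a further LTR fragment. Between the LTRs lie the Ψ packaging signal with a partial gag sequence, the Rev response element for Rev-dependent nuclear export of the genomic RNA, and the cPPT/CTS, which aids nuclear import. Two independent expression units follow. The SFFV LTR promoter drives human lunapark (LNPK), followed by a WPRE (annotated as a fragment) to enhance transcript stability and expression. The human ubiquitin C promoter then drives mCherry, so transduced cells are marked in red without fusing a tag to LNPK.

The catalogue gives the LNPK insert as 1485 bp, whereas the annotation matches 1260 bp to the LNPK reference protein. It also lists an implausible species for mCherry, which the feature table attributes to Discosoma. The construct serves to produce lentivirus for LNPK overexpression with fluorescent identification of transduced cells. The record gives no more specific application.
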