Features (pLannotate 1.2.2; 34 found; start..end, strand, type, name):
     48..305     +  LTR            5' LTR (truncated): truncated 5' long terminal repeat (LTR) from HIV-1
    352..477     +  misc_feature   HIV-1 Ψ: packaging signal of human immunodeficiency virus type 1
    461..799     +  CDS            HIV-1 gag (fragment): gag protein from human immunodeficiency virus 1; gag
    974..1207    +  misc_feature   RRE: The Rev response element (RRE) of HIV-1 allows for Rev-dependent mRNA export from the nucleus to the cytoplasm.
   1584..1684    +  CDS            Rev (fragment): human immunodeficiency virus 1 (HIV-1) Rev protein; rev; enhances nuclear export of unspliced and incompletely spliced viral mRNAs
   1721..1838    +  misc_feature   cPPT/CTS: central polypurine tract and central termination sequence of HIV-1
   1875..1907    -  misc_feature   MCS (fragment): pBluescript multiple cloning site
   1991..2398    +  promoter       SFFV promoter: spleen focus-forming virus long terminal repeat (LTR) promoter
   2641..3900    +  CDS            LNPK: LNP_HUMAN - Also known as KIAA1715 From Homo sapiens (Human).
   3915..3945    +  misc_feature   MCS (fragment): pUC18/19 multiple cloning site
   3946..3964    +  misc_feature   MCS (fragment): pBluescript multiple cloning site
   3964..4469    +  misc_feature   WPRE (fragment): woodchuck hepatitis virus posttranscriptional regulatory element
   4462..5648    +  promoter       UbC promoter: human ubiquitin C promoter
   5684..6391    +  CDS            mCherry: mCherry is a basic (constitutively fluorescent) red fluorescent protein published in 2004, derived from Discosoma sp.. It is reported to be a very rapidly-maturing monomer with low acid sensitivity.
   6419..6487    +  CDS            nef (fragment): NEF_HV1Z2 - Experimental evidence at protein level: Swiss-Prot protein existence level 1. Extracellular Nef protein targets CD4(+) T-lymphocytes for apoptosis by interacting with CXCR4 surface receptors. From Human immunodeficiency virus type 1 group M subtype D (isolate Z2/CDC-Z34) (HIV-1).
   6489..6722    +  LTR            3' LTR (ΔU3): self-inactivating 3' long terminal repeat (LTR) from HIV-1
   6747..6765    -  promoter       SP6 promoter: promoter for bacteriophage SP6 RNA polymerase
   6993..7272    +  CDS            TcR (fragment): tetracycline efflux protein; tet; confers resistance to tetracycline
   7273..7321    -  misc_feature   bom (fragment): basis of mobility region from pBR322
   7423..7458    -  CDS            rop (fragment): Rop protein, which maintains plasmids at low copy number; rop
   7553..7657    +  promoter       AmpR promoter: bla
   7658..8518    +  CDS            AmpR: β-lactamase; bla; confers resistance to ampicillin, carbenicillin, and related antibiotics
   8689..9277    +  rep_origin     ori: high-copy-number ColE1/pMB1/pBR322/pUC origin of replication
   9460..9516    +  CDS            lacI (fragment): lac repressor; lacI; The lac repressor binds to the lac operator to inhibit transcription in E. coli. This inhibition can be relieved by adding lactose or isopropyl-β-D-thiogalactopyranoside (IPTG).
   9523..9852    +  promoter       SV40 promoter: SV40 enhancer and early promoter
  10052..10171   +  CDS            gpt (fragment): XGPT_ECOLI - Also known as gpp, gxu. Experimental evidence at protein level: Swiss-Prot protein existence level 1. Purine salvage pathway enzyme that catalyzes the transfer of the ribosyl-5-phosphate group from 5-phospho-alpha-D-ribose 1- diphosphate (PRPP) to the N9 position of the 6-oxopurines guanine and xanthine to form the corresponding ribonucleotides GMP (guanosine 5'- monophosphate) and XMP (xanthosine 5'-monophosphate), with the release of PPi. To a lesser extent, also acts on hypoxanthine (PubMed:9100006, PubMed:3886014). Does not ribophosphorylate adenine (PubMed:3886014). From Esch
  10171..10506   +  CDS            gpt (fragment): XGPT_ECOLI - Also known as gpp, gxu. Experimental evidence at protein level: Swiss-Prot protein existence level 1. Purine salvage pathway enzyme that catalyzes the transfer of the ribosyl-5-phosphate group from 5-phospho-alpha-D-ribose 1- diphosphate (PRPP) to the N9 position of the 6-oxopurines guanine and xanthine to form the corresponding ribonucleotides GMP (guanosine 5'- monophosphate) and XMP (xanthosine 5'-monophosphate), with the release of PPi. To a lesser extent, also acts on hypoxanthine (PubMed:9100006, PubMed:3886014). Does not ribophosphorylate adenine (PubMed:3886014). From Esch
  10601..10906   +  CDS            frsA (fragment): FRSA_ECOLI - Also known as yafA. Experimental evidence at protein level: Swiss-Prot protein existence level 1. Catalyzes the hydrolysis of esters (PubMed:15808744). Displays esterase activity toward pNP-butyrate (PubMed:15808744). May stimulate mixed-acid fermentation by acting as a fermentation/respiration switch that down-regulates respiration and up- regulates fermentation rates (PubMed:15169777). From Escherichia coli (strain K12).
  10910..10984   +  CDS            small t antigen (fragment): SV40 (simian virus 40) small t antigen
  10986..11051   +  intron         small t intron: SV40 (simian virus 40) small t antigen intron
  11181..11201   +  CDS            SV40 NLS: nuclear localization signal of SV40 (simian virus 40) large T antigen
  11520..11603   +  CDS            large T antigen (fragment): large T antigen from SV40 (simian virus 40)
  11626..11760   +  polyA_signal   SV40 poly(A) signal: SV40 polyadenylation signal
  11928..12256   +  LTR            3' LTR (fragment): 3' long terminal repeat (LTR) from HIV-1
>Addgene plasmid #225954 | pLV-SFFV-LNPK-WPRE-UbC-mCherry | addgene full sequence | sequence record 446860 | Addgene NGS Result
TGATATCGAGCTTGCTACAAGGGACTTTCCGCTGGGGACTTTCCAGGGAGGCGTGGCCTGGGCGGGACTG
GGGAGTGGCGAGCCCTCAGATCCTGCATATAAGCAGCTGCTTTTTGCCTGTACTGGGTCTCTCTGGTTAG
ACCAGATCTGAGCCTGGGAGCTCTCTGGCTAACTAGGGAACCCACTGCTTAAGCCTCAATAAAGCTTGCC
TTGAGTGCTTCAAGTAGTGTGTGCCCGTCTGTTGTGTGACTCTGGTAACTAGAGATCCCTCAGACCCTTT
TAGTCAGTGTGGAAAATCTCTAGCAGTGGCGCCCGAACAGGGACTTGAAAGCGAAAGGGAAACCAGAGGA
GCTCTCTCGACGCAGGACTCGGCTTGCTGAAGCGCGCACGGCAAGAGGCGAGGGGCGGCGACTGGTGAGT
ACGCCAAAAATTTTGACTAGCTGAGGCTAGAAGGAGAGAGATGGGTGCGAGAGCGTCAGTATTAAGCGGG
GGAGAATTAGATCGCGATGGGAAAAAATTCGGTTAAGGCCAGGGGGAAAGAAAAAATATAAATTAAAACA
TATAGTATGGGCAAGCAGGGAGCTAGAACGATTCGCAGTTAATCCTGGCCTGTTAGAAACATCAGAAGGC
TGTAGACAAATACTGGGACAGCTACAACCATCCCTTCAGACAGGATCAGAAGAACTTAGATCATTATATA
ATACAGTAGCAACCCTCTATTGTGTGCATCAAAGGATAGAGATAAAAGACACCAAGGAAGCTTTAGACAA
GATAGAGGAAGAGCAAAACAAAAGTAAGACCACCGCACAGCAAGCGGCCGGCCGCTGATCTTCAGACCTG
GAGGAGGAGATATGAGGGACAATTGGAGAAGTGAATTATATAAATATAAAGTAGTAAAAATTGAACCATT
AGGAGTAGCACCCACCAAGGCAAAGAGAAGAGTGGTGCAGAGAGAAAAAAGAGCAGTGGGAATAGGAGCT
TTGTTCCTTGGGTTCTTGGGAGCAGCAGGAAGCACTATGGGCGCAGCGTCAATGACGCTGACGGTACAGG
CCAGACAATTATTGTCTGGTATAGTGCAGCAGCAGAACAATTTGCTGAGGGCTATTGAGGCGCAACAGCA
TCTGTTGCAACTCACAGTCTGGGGCATCAAGCAGCTCCAGGCAAGAATCCTGGCTGTGGAAAGATACCTA
AAGGATCAACAGCTCCTGGGGATTTGGGGTTGCTCTGGAAAACTCATTTGCACCACTGCTGTGCCTTGGA
ATGCTAGTTGGAGTAATAAATCTCTGGAACAGATTTGGAATCACACGACCTGGATGGAGTGGGACAGAGA
AATTAACAATTACACAAGCTTAATACACTCCTTAATTGAAGAATCGCAAAACCAGCAAGAAAAGAATGAA
CAAGAATTATTGGAATTAGATAAATGGGCAAGTTTGTGGAATTGGTTTAACATAACAAATTGGCTGTGGT
ATATAAAATTATTCATAATGATAGTAGGAGGCTTGGTAGGTTTAAGAATAGTTTTTGCTGTACTTTCTAT
AGTGAATAGAGTTAGGCAGGGATATTCACCATTATCGTTTCAGACCCACCTCCCAACCCCGAGGGGACCC
GACAGGCCCGAAGGAATAGAAGAAGAAGGTGGAGAGAGAGACAGAGACAGATCCATTCGATTAGTGAACG
GATCTCGACGGTATCGCCAAATGGCAGTATTCATCCACAATTTTAAAAGAAAAGGGGGGATTGGGGGGTA
CAGTGCAGGGGAAAGAATAGTAGACATAATAGCAACAGACATACAAACTAAAGAATTACAAAAACAAATT
ACAAAAATTCAAAATTTTCGGGTTTATTACAGGGACAGCAGAGATCCAGTTTGGATCGATAAGCTTGATA
TCGAATTCCTGCAGCCCCGATAAAATAAAAGATTTTATTTAGTCTCCAGAAAAAGGGGGGAATGAAAGAC
CCCACCTGTAGGTTTGGCAAGCTAGCTGCAGTAACGCCATTTTGCAAGGCATGGAAAAATACCAAACCAA
GAATAGAGAAGTTCAGATCAAGGGCGGGTACATGAAAATAGCTAACGTTGGGCCAAACAGGATATCTGCG
GTGAGCAGTTTCGGCCCCGGCCCGGGGCCAAGAACAGATGGTCACCGCAGTTTCGGCCCCGGCCCGAGGC
CAAGAACAGATGGTCCCCAGATATGGCCCAACCCTCAGCAGTTTCTTAAGACCCATCAGATGTTTCCAGG
CTCCCCCAAGGACCTGAAATGACCCTGCGCCTTATTTGAATTAACCAATCAGCCTGCTTCTCGCTTCTGT
TCGCGCGCTTCTGCTTCCCGAGCTCTATAAAAGAGCTCACAACCCCTCACTCGGCGCGCCAGTCCTCCGA
CAGACTGAGTCGCCCGGGGGGATCCACCGGTCGCCACCATGGGAAGGAGTTGGCCCGGCTTGTCTCTCTG
TCAGTGGCGGCTGCTGCCTGCTCTGGAGGCAGGCTGGGCGGTGGCGGCCGAGACTGGCGGGGGTGGACGC
CCGGGCCGGGCTGCGCCCGCTTCTTGCAGCTGTGAATTCCTTTGGACAATTGATGATATTTATCATTGTG
CCCAGTTTCTACAAATAAAAGATGGGTGGATTATTTTCTCGATGGAGGGTAAGACAAAACCTTCAACTGT
AGAAGTTCTAGAAAGTATAGATAAGGAAATTCAAGCATTGGAAGAATTTAGGGAAAAAAATCAGAGATTA
CAAAAATTATGGGTTGGAAGATTAATTCTGTATTCCTCAGTTCTCTATCTGTTTACATGCTTAATTGTAT
ATTTGTGGTATCTTCCTGATGAATTTACAGCAAGACTTGCCATGACACTCCCATTTTTTGCTTTTCCATT
GATCATCTGGAGCATAAGAACAGTAATTATTTTCTTCTTTTCCAAGAGAACAGAAAGAAATAATGAAGCA
TTGGATGATTTAAAATCCCAGAGGAAAAAAATACTTGAAGAAGTCATGGAAAAAGAAACTTACAAGACGG
CTAAATTAATTCTTGAAAGGTTTGATCCGGACTCAAAGAAAGCAAAGGAGTGTGAGCCGCCATCTGCTGG
AGCAGCTGTAACTGCAAGACCTGGACAAGAGATTCGTCAGCGAACTGCAGCTCAAAGAAACCTTTCTCCA
ACACCAGCAAGCCCTAACCAGGGCCCTCCTCCACAAGTTCCAGTATCTCCTGGACCACCAAAGGACAGTT
CTGCCCCTGGTGGACCCCCAGAAAGGACTGTTACTCCAGCCCTATCATCAAATGTGTTACCAAGACATCT
TGGATCCCCTGCTACTTCAGTGCCTGGAATGGGTCTTCATCCTCCAGGTCCACCTTTAGCAAGACCTATT
CTCCCCCGAGAACGAGGTGCTTTGGATAGAATTGTTGAATATTTGGTTGGTGATGGTCCACAAAACAGGT
ATGCACTTATATGTCAGCAGTGTTTTTCTCATAATGGCATGGCTTTGAAGGAAGAATTTGAATACATTGC
TTTTCGATGTGCCTACTGTTTTTTCTTGAACCCTGCAAGAAAAACCAGACCTCAGGCTCCAAGACTTCCT
GAGTTTAGTTTTGAGAAGAGGCAGGTGGTGGAAGGTTCAAGTTCAGTTGGTCCCTTGCCATCAGGAAGTG
TGCTTTCATCAGACAACCAGTTTAATGAAGAATCTTTAGAACACGATGTTCTTGATGATAATACAGAGCA
GACAGATGACAAAATACCAGCTACAGAACAGACAAACCAAGTGATTGAAAAAGCATCTGACTCAGAGGAA
CCAGAGGAGAAACAAGAGACTGAGAATGAGGAAGCCTCAGTGATTGAAACCAACTCCACAGTTCCTGGAG
CTGATTCTATTCCTGATCCTGAACTAAGTGGAGAATCTTTGACGGCAGAGTAGAGCGGCCGCGACTCTAG
AGTCGACCTGCAGGCATGCAAGCTTGATATCAAGCTTATCGATAATCAACCTCTGGATTACAAAATTTGT
GAAAGATTGACTGGTATTCTTAACTATGTTGCTCCTTTTACGCTATGTGGATACGCTGCTTTAATGCCTT
TGTATCATGCTATTGCTTCCCGTATGGCTTTCATTTTCTCCTCCTTGTATAAATCCTGGTTGCTGTCTCT
TTATGAGGAGTTGTGGCCCGTTGTCAGGCAACGTGGCGTGGTGTGCACTGTGTTTGCTGACGCAACCCCC
ACTGGTTGGGGCATTGCCACCACCTGTCAGCTCCTTTCCGGGACTTTCGCTTTCCCCCTCCCTATTGCCA
CGGCGGAACTCATCGCCGCCTGCCTTGCCCGCTGCTGGACAGGGGCTCGGCTGTTGGGCACTGACAATTC
CGTGGTGTTGTCGGGGAAATCATCGTCCTTTCCTTGGCTGCTCGCCTGTGTTGCCACCTGGATTCTGCGC
GGGACGTCCTTCTGCTACGTCCCTTCGGCCCTCAATCCAGCGGACCTTCCTTCCCGCGGGCGCCCCCCTC
CTCACGGCGAGCGCTGCCACGTCAGACGAAGGGCGCAGCGAGCGTCCTGATCCTTCCGCCCGGACGCTCA
GGACAGCGGCCCGCTGCTCATAAGACTCGGCCTTAGAACCCCAGTATCAGCAGAAGGACATTTTAGGACG
GGACTTGGGTGACTCTAGGGCACTGGTTTTCTTTCCAGAGAGCGGAACAGGCGAGGAAAAGTAGTCCCTT
CTCGGCGATTCTGCGGAGGGATCTCCGTGGGGCGGTGAACGCCGATGATTATATAAGGACGCGCCGGGTG
TGGCACAGCTAGTTCCGTCGCAGCCGGGATTTGGGTCGCGGTTCTTGTTTGTGGATCGCTGTGATCGTCA
CTTGGTGAGTAGCGGGCTGCTGGGCTGGCCGGGGCTTTCGTGGCCGCCGGGCCGCTCGGTGGGACGGAAG
CGTGTGGAGAGACCGCCAAGGGCTGTAGTCTGGGTCCGCGAGCAAGGTTGCCCTGAACTGGGGGTTGGGG
GGAGCGCAGCAAAATGGCGGCTGTTCCCGAGTCTTGAATGGAAGACGCTTGTGAGGCGGGCTGTGAGGTC
GTTGAAACAAGGTGGGGGGCATGGTGGGCGGCAAGAACCCAAGGTCTTGAGGCCTTCGCTAATGCGGGAA
AGCTCTTATTCGGGTGAGATGGGCTGGGGCACCATCTGGGGACCCTGACGTGAAGTTTGTCACTGACTGG
AGAACTCGGTTTGTCGTCTGTTGCGGGGGCGGCAGTTATGGCGGTGCCGTTGGGCAGTGCACCCGTACCT
TTGGGAGCGCGCGCCCTCGTCGTGTCGTGACGTCACCCGTTCTGTTGGCTTATAATGCAGGGTGGGGCCA
CCTGCCGGTAGGTGTGCGGTAGGCTTTTCTCCGTCGCAGGACGCAGGGTTCGGGCCTAGGGTAGGCTCTC
CTGAATCGACAGGCGCCGGACCTCTGGTGAGGGGAGGGATAAGTGAGGCGTCAGTTTCTTTGGTCGGTTT
TATGTACCTATCTTCTTAAGTAGCTGAAGCTCCGGTTTTGAACTATGCGCTCGGGGTTGGCGAGTGTGTT
TTGTGAAGTTTTTTAGGCACCTTTTGAAATGTAATCATTTGGGTCAATATGTAATTTTCAGTGTTAGACT
AGTAAATTGTCCGCTAAATTCTGGCCGTTTTTGGCTTTTTTGTTAGACGAAGCTTGGTACCGAGCTCGGA
TCAATTCGCCACCATGGTGAGCAAGGGCGAGGAGGATAACATGGCCATCATCAAGGAGTTCATGCGCTTC
AAGGTGCACATGGAGGGCTCCGTGAACGGCCACGAGTTCGAGATCGAGGGCGAGGGCGAGGGCCGCCCCT
ACGAGGGCACCCAGACCGCCAAGCTGAAGGTGACCAAGGGTGGCCCCCTGCCCTTCGCCTGGGACATCCT
GTCCCCTCAGTTCATGTACGGCTCCAAGGCCTACGTGAAGCACCCCGCCGACATCCCCGACTACTTGAAG
CTGTCCTTCCCCGAGGGCTTCAAGTGGGAGCGCGTGATGAACTTCGAGGACGGCGGCGTGGTGACCGTGA
CCCAGGACTCCTCCCTGCAGGACGGCGAGTTCATCTACAAGGTGAAGCTGCGCGGCACCAACTTCCCCTC
CGACGGCCCCGTAATGCAGAAGAAGACCATGGGCTGGGAGGCCTCCTCCGAGCGGATGTACCCCGAGGAC
GGCGCCCTGAAGGGCGAGATCAAGCAGAGGCTGAAGCTGAAGGACGGCGGCCACTACGACGCTGAGGTCA
AGACCACCTACAAGGCCAAGAAGCCCGTGCAGCTGCCCGGCGCCTACAACGTCAACATCAAGTTGGACAT
CACCTCCCACAACGAGGACTACACCATCGTGGAACAGTACGAACGCGCCGAGGGCCGCCACTCCACCGGC
GGCATGGACGAGCTGTACAAGTAACTCGAGGGAATTAATTCGAGCTCGGTACCTTTAAGACCAATGACTT
ACAAGGCAGCTGTAGATCTTAGCCACTTTTTAAAAGAAAAGGGGGGACTGGAAGGGCTAATTCACTCCCA
ACGAAGACAAGATCTGCTTTTTGCTTGTACTGGGTCTCTCTGGTTAGACCAGATCTGAGCCTGGGAGCTC
TCTGGCTAACTAGGGAACCCACTGCTTAAGCCTCAATAAAGCTTGCCTTGAGTGCTTCAAGTAGTGTGTG
CCCGTCTGTTGTGTGACTCTGGTAACTAGAGATCCCTCAGACCCTTTTAGTCAGTGTGGAAAATCTCTAG
CAGCATCTAGAATTAATTCCGTGTATTCTATAGTGTCACCTAAATCGTATGTGTATGATACATAAGGTTA
TGTATTAATTGTAGCCGCGTTCTAACGACAATATGTACAAGCCTAATTGTGTAGCATCTGGCTTACTGAA
GCAGACCCTATCATCTCTCTCGTAAACTGCCGTCAGAGTCGGTTTGGTTGGACGAACCTTCTGAGTTTCT
GGTAACGCCGTCCCGCACCCGGAAATGGTCAGCGAACCAATCAGCAGGGTCATCGCTAGCCAGATCCTCT
ACGCCGGACGCATCGTGGCCGGCATCACCGGCGCCACAGGTGCGGTTGCTGGCGCCTATATCGCCGACAT
CACCGATGGGGAAGATCGGGCTCGCCACTTCGGGCTCATGAGCGCTTGTTTCGGCGTGGGTATGGTGGCA
GGCCCCGTGGCCGGGGGACTGTTGGGCGCCATCTCCTTGCATGCACCATTCCTTGCGGCGGCGGTGCTCA
ACGGCCTCAACCTACTACTGGGCTGCTTCCTAATGCAGGAGTCGCATAAGGGAGAGCGTCGAATGGTGCA
CTCTCAGTACAATCTGCTCTGATGCCGCATAGTTAAGCCAGCCCCGACACCCGCCAACACCCGCTGACGC
GCCCTGACGGGCTTGTCTGCTCCCGGCATCCGCTTACAGACAAGCTGTGACCGTCTCCGGGAGCTGCATG
TGTCAGAGGTTTTCACCGTCATCACCGAAACGCGCGAGACGAAAGGGCCTCGTGATACGCCTATTTTTAT
AGGTTAATGTCATGATAATAATGGTTTCTTAGACGTCAGGTGGCACTTTTCGGGGAAATGTGCGCGGAAC
CCCTATTTGTTTATTTTTCTAAATACATTCAAATATGTATCCGCTCATGAGACAATAACCCTGATAAATG
CTTCAATAATATTGAAAAAGGAAGAGTATGAGTATTCAACATTTCCGTGTCGCCCTTATTCCCTTTTTTG
CGGCATTTTGCCTTCCTGTTTTTGCTCACCCAGAAACGCTGGTGAAAGTAAAAGATGCTGAAGATCAGTT
GGGTGCACGAGTGGGTTACATCGAACTGGATCTCAACAGCGGTAAGATCCTTGAGAGTTTTCGCCCCGAA
GAACGTTTTCCAATGATGAGCACTTTTAAAGTTCTGCTATGTGGCGCGGTATTATCCCGTATTGACGCCG
GGCAAGAGCAACTCGGTCGCCGCATACACTATTCTCAGAATGACTTGGTTGAGTACTCACCAGTCACAGA
AAAGCATCTTACGGATGGCATGACAGTAAGAGAATTATGCAGTGCTGCCATAACCATGAGTGATAACACT
GCGGCCAACTTACTTCTGACAACGATCGGAGGACCGAAGGAGCTAACCGCTTTTTTGCACAACATGGGGG
ATCATGTAACTCGCCTTGATCGTTGGGAACCGGAGCTGAATGAAGCCATACCAAACGACGAGCGTGACAC
CACGATGCCTGTAGCAATGGCAACAACGTTGCGCAAACTATTAACTGGCGAACTACTTACTCTAGCTTCC
CGGCAACAATTAATAGACTGGATGGAGGCGGATAAAGTTGCAGGACCACTTCTGCGCTCGGCCCTTCCGG
CTGGCTGGTTTATTGCTGATAAATCTGGAGCCGGTGAGCGTGGGTCTCGCGGTATCATTGCAGCACTGGG
GCCAGATGGTAAGCCCTCCCGTATCGTAGTTATCTACACGACGGGGAGTCAGGCAACTATGGATGAACGA
AATAGACAGATCGCTGAGATAGGTGCCTCACTGATTAAGCATTGGTAACTGTCAGACCAAGTTTACTCAT
ATATACTTTAGATTGATTTAAAACTTCATTTTTAATTTAAAAGGATCTAGGTGAAGATCCTTTTTGATAA
TCTCATGACCAAAATCCCTTAACGTGAGTTTTCGTTCCACTGAGCGTCAGACCCCGTAGAAAAGATCAAA
GGATCTTCTTGAGATCCTTTTTTTCTGCGCGTAATCTGCTGCTTGCAAACAAAAAAACCACCGCTACCAG
CGGTGGTTTGTTTGCCGGATCAAGAGCTACCAACTCTTTTTCCGAAGGTAACTGGCTTCAGCAGAGCGCA
GATACCAAATACTGTTCTTCTAGTGTAGCCGTAGTTAGGCCACCACTTCAAGAACTCTGTAGCACCGCCT
ACATACCTCGCTCTGCTAATCCTGTTACCAGTGGCTGCTGCCAGTGGCGATAAGTCGTGTCTTACCGGGT
TGGACTCAAGACGATAGTTACCGGATAAGGCGCAGCGGTCGGGCTGAATGGGGGGTTCGTGCACACAGCC
CAGCTTGGAGCGAACGACCTACACCGAACTGAGATACCTACAGCGTGAGCTATGAGAAAGCGCCACGCTT
CCCGAAGGGAGAAAGGCGGACAGGTATCCGGTAAGCGGCAGGGTCGGAACAGGAGAGCGCACGAGGGAGC
TTCCAGGGGGAAACGCCTGGTATCTTTATAGTCCTGTCGGGTTTCGCCACCTCTGACTTGAGCGTCGATT
TTTGTGATGCTCGTCAGGGGGGCGGAGCCTATGGAAAAACGCCAGCAACGCGGCCTTTTTACGGTTCCTG
GCCTTTTGCTGGCCTTTTGCTCACATGTTCTTTCCTGCGTTATCCCCTGATTCTGTGGATAACCGTATTA
CCGCCTTTGAGTGAGCTGATACCGCTCGCCGCAGCCGAACGACCGAGCGCAGCGAGTCAGTGAGCGAGGA
AGCGGAAGAGCGCCCAATACGCAAACCGCCTCTCCCCGCGCGTTGGCCGATTCATTAATGCAGCTGTGGA
ATGTGTGTCAGTTAGGGTGTGGAAAGTCCCCAGGCTCCCCAGCAGGCAGAAGTATGCAAAGCATGCATCT
CAATTAGTCAGCAACCAGGTGTGGAAAGTCCCCAGGCTCCCCAGCAGGCAGAAGTATGCAAAGCATGCAT
CTCAATTAGTCAGCAACCATAGTCCCGCCCCTAACTCCGCCCATCCCGCCCCTAACTCCGCCCAGTTCCG
CCCATTCTCCGCCCCATGGCTGACTAATTTTTTTTATTTATGCAGAGGCCGAGGCCGCCTCGGCCTCTGA
GCTATTCCAGAAGTAGTGAGGAGGCTTTTTTGGAGGCCTAGGCTTTTGCAAAAAGCTTGGACACAAGACA
GGCTTGCGAGATATGTTTGAGAATACCACTTTATCCCGCGTCAGGGAGAGGCAGTGCGTAAAAAGACGCG
GACTCATGTGAAATACTGGTTTTTAGTGCGCCAGATCTCTATAATCTCGCGCAACCTATTTTCCCCTCGA
ACACTTTTTAAGCCGTAGATAAACAGGCTGGGACACTTCACATGAGCGAAAAATACATCGTCACCTGGGA
CATGTTGCAGATCCATGCACGTAAACTCGCAAGCCGACTGATGCCTTCTGAACAATGGAAAGGCATTATT
GCCGTAAGCCGTGGCGGTCTGTACCGGGTGCGTTACTGGCGCGTGAACTGGGTATTCGTCATGTCGATAC
CGTTTGTATTTCCAGCTACGATCACGACAACCAGCGCGAGCTTAAAGTGCTGAAACGCGCAGAAGGCGAT
GGCGAAGGCTTCATCGTTATTGATGACCTGGTGGATACCGGTGGTACTGCGGTTGCGATTCGTGAAATGT
ATCCAAAAGCGCACTTTGTCACCATCTTCGCAAAACCGGCTGGTCGTCCGCTGGTTGATGACTATGTTGT
TGATATCCCGCAAGATACCTGGATTGAACAGCCGTGGGATATGGGCGTCGTATTCGTCCCGCCAATCTCC
GGTCGCTAATCTTTTCAACGCCTGGCACTGCCGGGCGTTGTTCTTTTTAACTTCAGGCGGGTTACAATAG
TTTCCAGTAAGTATTCTGGAGGCTGCATCCATGACACAGGCAAACCTGAGCGAAACCCTGTTCAAACCCC
GCTTTAAACATCCTGAAACCTCGACGCTAGTCCGCCGCTTTAATCACGGCGCACAACCGCCTGTGCAGTC
GGCCCTTGATGGTAAAACCATCCCTCACTGGTATCGCATGATTAACCGTCTGATGTGGATCTGGCGCGGC
ATTGACCCACGCGAAATCCTCGACGTCCAGGCACGTATTGTGATGAGCGATGCCGAACGTACCGACGATG
ATTTATACGATACGGTGATTGGCTACCGTGGCGGCAACTGGATTTATGAGTGGGCCCCGGATCTTTGTGA
AGGAACCTTACTTCTGTGGTGTGACATAATTGGACAAACTACCTACAGAGATTTAAAGCTCTAAGGTAAA
TATAAAATTTTTAAGTGTATAATGTGTTAAACTACTGATTCTAATTGTTTGTGTATTTTAGATTCCAACC
TATGGAACTGATGAATGGGAGCAGTGGTGGAATGCCTTTAATGAGGAAAACCTGTTTTGCTCAGAAGAAA
TGCCATCTAGTGATGATGAGGCTACTGCTGACTCTCAACATTCTACTCCTCCAAAAAAGAAGAGAAAGGT
AGAAGACCCCAAGGACTTTCCTTCAGAATTGCTAAGTTTTTTGAGTCATGCTGTGTTTAGTAATAGAACT
CTTGCTTGCTTTGCTATTTACACCACAAAGGAAAAAGCTGCACTGCTATACAAGAAAATTATGGAAAAAT
ATTCTGTAACCTTTATAAGTAGGCATAACAGTTATAATCATAACATACTGTTTTTTCTTACTCCACACAG
GCATAGAGTGTCTGCTATTAATAACTATGCTCAAAAATTGTGTACCTTTAGCTTTTTAATTTGTAAAGGG
GTTAATAAGGAATATTTGATGTATAGTGCCTTGACTAGAGATCATAATCAGCCATACCACATTTGTAGAG
GTTTTACTTGCTTTAAAAAACCTCCCACACCTCCCCCTGAACCTGAAACATAAAATGAATGCAATTGTTG
TTGTTAACTTGTTTATTGCAGCTTATAATGGTTACAAATAAAGCAATAGCATCACAAATTTCACAAATAA
AGCATTTTTTTCACTGCATTCTAGTTGTGGTTTGTCCAAACTCATCAATGTATCTTATCATGTCTGGATC
AACTGGATAACTCAAGCTAACCAAAATCATCCCAAACTTCCCACCCCATACCCTATTACCACTGCCAATT
ACCTGTGGTTTCATTTACTCTAAACCTGTGATTCCTCTGAATTATTTTCATTTTAAAGAAATTGTATTTG
TTAAATATGTACTACAAACTTAGTAGTTGGAAGGGCTAATTCACTCCCAAAGAAGACAAGATATCCTTGA
TCTGTGGATCTACCACACACAAGGCTACTTCCCTGATTAGCAGAACTACACACCAGGGCCAGGGGTCAGA
TATCCACTGACCTTTGGATGGTGCTACAAGCTAGTACCAGTTGAGCCAGATAAGGTAGAAGAGGCCAATA
AAGGAGAGAACACCAGCTTGTTACACCCTGTGAGCCTGCATGGGATGGATGACCCGGAGAGAGAAGTGTT
AGAGTGGAGGTTTGACAGCCGCCTAGCATTTCATCACGTGGCCCGAGAGCTGCATCCGGAGTACTTCAAG
AACTGC
